Addgene plasmid #236706: pAAVLINK-EF1alpha-5' PHRF1
Purpose: 5' AAVLINK plasmid for PHRF1 expression
Depositing lab: Zhonghua Lu. Depositing organization: Shenzhen Institute of Advanced Technology (SIAT), Chinese Academy of Sciences. Publication: AAVLINK: A potent DNA-recombination method for large cargo delivery in gene therapy. Lin J, Lin Y, Liu N, Cao W, Zhang J, Wen S, Zhang Y, Liao W, Hong Z, Lin Y, Liu Q, Liu H, Li Q, Chen B, Li M, Luo Z, Yang L, Yang Y, Zheng SH, Wang Y, Chu H, Hu Y, Qin Y, Luo BX, Tian S, Chen Y, Yan T, Yang L, Wang H, Liu T, Jiang Y, Lu Z. Cell. 2026 Feb 5;189(3):969-986.e17. doi: 10.1016/j.cell.2025.12.039. Epub 2026 Jan 27. PubMed 41605211.
Backbone
  Vector backbone: pAAV-hSyn-EGFP
  Backbone manufacturer: Addgene
  Vector type: AAV
Growth in bacteria
  Bacterial resistance: Ampicillin, 100 μg/mL
  Growth temperature: 37°C
  Growth strain: NEB Stable
  Copy number: High Copy
Gene/Insert
  Gene/Insert name: PHRF1
  Species: H. sapiens (human)
  Entrez Gene: PHRF1 (a.k.a. RNF221)
  Promoter: EF1alpha
  Tag / fusion protein: HA (N terminal on insert)
  Cloning method: Restriction Enzyme; 5′ cloning site unknown (unknown if destroyed)
Terms and licenses: Academic/Nonprofit Terms; Industry Terms: Not Available to Industry
Depositor comments: See publication for corresponding AAV Link vectors.
How to cite: pAAVLINK-EF1alpha-5' PHRF1 was a gift from Zhonghua Lu (Addgene plasmid # 236706 ; http://n2t.net/addgene:236706 ; RRID:Addgene_236706)
