[The description below was written by a language model from this plasmid's Addgene catalogue record and pLannotate feature annotations shown in this document.]
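Description:
pAAVLINK-EF1alpha-5' PHRF1 is an AAV transfer plasmid built on the pAAV-hSyn-EGFP backbone. It serves as the 5' half of a two-vector AAVLINK pair for expressing human PHRF1 (also called RNF221 or KIAA1542), a coding sequence too large to fit comfortably in a single AAV genome. The 6.8 kb plasmid replicates in E. coli from a high-copy ColE1/pUC-type origin and is selected with ampicillin through the bla gene. An f1 origin and small rop and bom remnants are also annotated in the backbone. AAV2 inverted terminal repeats flank the cassette, one detected in full and the other only as two short fragments. Such partial detection is common for these repeat-rich, recombination-prone elements.

Between the ITRs, the EF-1α core promoter is followed by a truncated HTLV-1 5' LTR segment, a combination commonly used as a compact composite promoter with an enhancing leader. This drives a PHRF1 fragment that spans the sequence numbering origin and represents the N-terminal portion of the protein. The catalogue lists an N-terminal HA tag, although the feature table does not annotate it separately. Downstream of the partial coding sequence lie a fragment of a β-globin/immunoglobulin chimeric intron and a lox2272 site, and no polyadenylation signal is annotated. This layout suggests that Cre-mediated recombination at the lox site joins this genome to a matching 3' vector. The intron sequence would then presumably allow the junction to be spliced out, restoring a full-length open reading frame, but the record does not spell out this mechanism. It does not identify the partner 3' construct either, and refers to the associated publication for the corresponding vectors. The intended use is delivery of large gene cargo by co-administered AAVs.
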