Features (pLannotate 1.2.2; 15 found; start..end, strand, type, name):
    734..1002    -  LTR            5' LTR (truncated): truncated 5' long terminal repeat (LTR) from human T-cell leukemia virus (HTLV) type 1
   1015..1226    -  promoter       EF-1α core promoter: core promoter for human elongation factor EF-1α
   1306..1333    -  repeat_region  AAV2 ITR (fragment): inverted terminal repeat of adeno-associated virus serotype 2 inverted
   1362..1389    -  repeat_region  AAV2 ITR (fragment): inverted terminal repeat of adeno-associated virus serotype 2 inverted
   1462..2050    -  rep_origin     ori: high-copy-number ColE1/pMB1/pBR322/pUC origin of replication
   2221..3081    -  CDS            AmpR: β-lactamase; bla; confers resistance to ampicillin, carbenicillin, and related antibiotics
   3082..3186    -  promoter       AmpR promoter: bla
   3281..3316    +  CDS            rop (fragment): Rop protein, which maintains plasmids at low copy number; rop
   3418..3467    +  misc_feature   bom (fragment): basis of mobility region from pBR322
   3468..3923    -  rep_origin     f1 ori (sequence partly withheld): f1 bacteriophage origin of replication; arrow indicates direction of (+) strand synthesis
   3942..3993    +  misc_feature   bom (fragment): basis of mobility region from pBR322
   3998..4138    -  repeat_region  AAV2 ITR: inverted terminal repeat of adeno-associated virus serotype 2 inverted
   4183..4211    -  protein_bind   lox2272 (fragment): Cre-mediated recombination occurs in the 8-bp core sequence (GGATACTT). lox2272 sites are compatible with each other, but incompatible with loxP or loxN sites (Lee and Saito, 1988). Cre recombinase
   4220..4260    -  intron         chimeric intron (fragment): chimera between introns from human β-globin and immunoglobulin heavy chain genes
   4350..664     -  CDS            PHRF1 (fragment) (across the origin): PHRF1_HUMAN - Also known as KIAA1542. Experimental evidence at protein level: Swiss-Prot protein existence level 1. From Homo sapiens (Human).
>Addgene plasmid #236706 | pAAVLINK-EF1alpha-5' PHRF1 | addgene full sequence | sequence record 476883 | Addgene NGS Result
CCACCGGCACCTCCTGGAGAGGGGGGTCCAAGCATTCCATGTGGTACCCCGCATCACAGCCGTCGCAGAG
CAAAAGCCTGTCCTCACGGTCGCTCCTGCCGCACACCTCACAGAAGGTCGGGTCCTCCTCCTCCTCGCTC
GCTTTGGTGTTCTCCACTGGGATCTTTCTTAAGATTTTACCACCAAATTGAGCTCGAATACAAATGCACT
TAAATAGAGTTCGATCAACTGGACAGGAATTGGCATTCTTGGACCATTCGACAATGCAGTCCAGGCAGAA
GTAATGGGCACAGTTCTCCGGCGTCCCCACGGCCTGGTCTCTGAATGCGTTGAGACAGATTGGGCAGCTC
TCTGCATCATCATCAGAATTGAAAGAGCCAGCGGCTTCCAGTTTCCCCTGAGTACCCGCTACCTCCAGCA
ATGTCTCCCCGTCGTCTTCAGAATCCTCGGAACCAGATCTGTCTTCCAGGTCTTCCTCCTCAGACGCCCC
CTCGTCTTCTCCGTCTGTGCCATCTCCATGCTCGCTGTCACTGTCGTCCCCAGAGTCCCCACTGCTGCCC
ACGCTGCTTTCTTCAAAGTCACCTGCCGGGTCTGCAGGGCCGACCTGTGGGTGTCCATCCGGCCCTGGGC
TCCGGGCCACAAGCTCATCCAGGCTGTCGTCATCAGATCCAGCATAGTCAGGTACGTCATAAGGGTACAT
GGTGGCCGTACGGTAGGCGCCGGTCACAGCTTGGATCTGTAACGGCGCAGAACAGAAAACGAAACAAAGA
CGTAGAGTTGAGCAAGCAGGGTCAGGCAAAGCGTGGAGAGCCGGCTGAGTCTAGGTAGGCTCCAAGGGAG
CGCCGGACAAAGGCCCGGTCTCGACCTGAGCTTTAAACTTACCTAGACGGCGGACGCAGTTCAGGAGGCA
CCACAGGCGGGAGGCGGCAGAACGCGACTCAACCGGCGTGGATGGCGGCCTCAGGTAGGGCGGCGGGCGC
GTGAAGGAGAGATGCGAGCCCCTCGAAGCTTCAGCTGTGTTCTGGCGGCAAACCCGTTGCGAAAAAGAAC
GTTCACGGCGACTACTGCACTTATATACGGTTCTCCCCCACCCTCGGGAAAAAGGCGGAGCCAGTACACG
ACATCACTTTCCCAGTTTACCCCGCGCCACCTTCTCTAGGCACCCGTTCAATTGCCGACCCCTCCCCCCA
ACTTCTCGGGGACTGTGGGCGATGTGCGCTCTGCCCACTGACGGGCACCGGAGCGATCGCAGATCCACGC
GTGCGGCCGCAGGAACCCCTAGTGATGGAGTTGGCCACTCCCTCTCTGCGCGCTCGCTCGCTCACTGAGG
CCGGGCGACCAAAGGTCGCCCGACGCCCGGGCGGCCTCAGTGAGCGAGCGAGCGCGCAGCTGCCTGCAGG
ACATGTGAGCAAAAGGCCAGCAAAAGGCCAGGAACCGTAAAAAGGCCGCGTTGCTGGCGTTTTTCCATAG
GCTCCGCCCCCCTGACGAGCATCACAAAAATCGACGCTCAAGTCAGAGGTGGCGAAACCCGACAGGACTA
TAAAGATACCAGGCGTTTCCCCCTGGAAGCTCCCTCGTGCGCTCTCCTGTTCCGACCCTGCCGCTTACCG
GATACCTGTCCGCCTTTCTCCCTTCGGGAAGCGTGGCGCTTTCTCATAGCTCACGCTGTAGGTATCTCAG
TTCGGTGTAGGTCGTTCGCTCCAAGCTGGGCTGTGTGCACGAACCCCCCGTTCAGCCCGACCGCTGCGCC
TTATCCGGTAACTATCGTCTTGAGTCCAACCCGGTAAGACACGACTTATCGCCACTGGCAGCAGCCACTG
GTAACAGGATTAGCAGAGCGAGGTATGTAGGCGGTGCTACAGAGTTCTTGAAGTGGTGGCCTAACTACGG
CTACACTAGAAGAACAGTATTTGGTATCTGCGCTCTGCTGAAGCCAGTTACCTTCGGAAAAAGAGTTGGT
AGCTCTTGATCCGGCAAACAAACCACCGCTGGTAGCGGTGGTTTTTTTGTTTGCAAGCAGCAGATTACGC
GCAGAAAAAAAGGATCTCAAGAAGATCCTTTGATCTTTTCTACGGGGTCTGACGCTCAGTGGAACGAAAA
CTCACGTTAAGGGATTTTGGTCATGAGATTATCAAAAAGGATCTTCACCTAGATCCTTTTAAATTAAAAA
TGAAGTTTTAAATCAATCTAAAGTATATATGAGTAAACTTGGTCTGACAGTTACCAATGCTTAATCAGTG
AGGCACCTATCTCAGCGATCTGTCTATTTCGTTCATCCATAGTTGCCTGACTCCCCGTCGTGTAGATAAC
TACGATACGGGAGGGCTTACCATCTGGCCCCAGTGCTGCAATGATACCGCGAGACCCACGCTCACCGGCT
CCAGATTTATCAGCAATAAACCAGCCAGCCGGAAGGGCCGAGCGCAGAAGTGGTCCTGCAACTTTATCCG
CCTCCATCCAGTCTATTAATTGTTGCCGGGAAGCTAGAGTAAGTAGTTCGCCAGTTAATAGTTTGCGCAA
CGTTGTTGCCATTGCTACAGGCATCGTGGTGTCACGCTCGTCGTTTGGTATGGCTTCATTCAGCTCCGGT
TCCCAACGATCAAGGCGAGTTACATGATCCCCCATGTTGTGCAAAAAAGCGGTTAGCTCCTTCGGTCCTC
CGATCGTTGTCAGAAGTAAGTTGGCCGCAGTGTTATCACTCATGGTTATGGCAGCACTGCATAATTCTCT
TACTGTCATGCCATCCGTAAGATGCTTTTCTGTGACTGGTGAGTACTCAACCAAGTCATTCTGAGAATAG
TGTATGCGGCGACCGAGTTGCTCTTGCCCGGCGTCAATACGGGATAATACCGCGCCACATAGCAGAACTT
TAAAAGTGCTCATCATTGGAAAACGTTCTTCGGGGCGAAAACTCTCAAGGATCTTACCGCTGTTGAGATC
CAGTTCGATGTAACCCACTCGTGCACCCAACTGATCTTCAGCATCTTTTACTTTCACCAGCGTTTCTGGG
TGAGCAAAAACAGGAAGGCAAAATGCCGCAAAAAAGGGAATAAGGGCGACACGGAAATGTTGAATACTCA
TACTCTTCCTTTTTCAATATTATTGAAGCATTTATCAGGGTTATTGTCTCATGAGCGGATACATATTTGA
ATGTATTTAGAAAAATAAACAAATAGGGGTTCCGCGCACATTTCCCCGAAAAGTGCCACCTGACGTCTAA
GAAACCATTATTATCATGACATTAACCTATAAAAATAGGCGTATCACGAGGCCCTTTCGTCTCGCGCGTT
TCGGTGATGACGGTGAAAACCTCTGACACATGCAGCTCCCGGAGACGGTCACAGCTTGTCTGTAAGCGGA
TGCCGGGAGCAGACAAGCCCGTCAGGGCGCGTCAGCGGGTGTTGGCGGGTGTCGGGGCTGGCTTAACTAT
GCGGCATCAGAGCAGATTGTACTGAGAGTGCACCATAAAATTGTAAACGTTAATATTTTGTTAAAATTCG
CGTTAAATTTTTGTTAAATCAGCTCATTTTTTAACCAATAGACCGAAATCGGCAAAATCCCTTATAAATC
AAAAGAATAGCCCGAGATAGAGT
[37 nt withheld, positions 3594-3630]
AAAGAACGTGGACTCCAACGTCAAAGG
[141 nt withheld, positions 3658-3798]
G
[46 nt withheld, positions 3800-3845]
A
[95 nt withheld, positions 3847-3941]
TATGCGGTGTGAAATACCGCACAGATGCGTAAGGAGAAAATACCGCATCAGGCGCCCCTGCAGGCAGCTG
CGCGCTCGCTCGCTCACTGAGGCCGCCCGGGCAAAGCCCGGGCGTCGGGCGACCTTTGGTCGCCCGGCCT
CAGTGAGCGAGCGAGCGCGCAGAGAGGGAGTGGCCAACTCCATCACTAGGGGTTCCTGCGGCCGCTCGGT
CCGCACGTGCCACACCGGTCTCCATAACTTAATAACTTCGTATAAAGTATCCTATACGAATAATAGCTTA
TTGGTCTCCTTAAACCTGTCTTGTAACCTTGATACTTACCTGCTCTTGTCCTTGGCTTTCTTCCTCTTAG
CTCGCTCTCGGCTGCTGGAGCGGTCACTGGAGGACCGCCGGCTCTTGGCCTTGGACCGCTGCCTCCTGGG
GCGCTCCTCACCCACTGATGGTGACGCTGACCTCGAGCTCCTGTCCCTGGATTCAGAGCGCGTCCCAGAG
CGCGTCCGTCCGTGCTCCCTGGACACCCTCTTCCTCTTGGCCTTCTTCCTGCTGCGGGAGCTGGATGTGG
AGCGGGACCGGGAAGGGGGCCTGAGCTCCACGACTCTGTGGGTGGCAGCCTGCAGCACGTCCGGGCTGGG
TGGGGCTTCCGGCTCCACGACAGTCACACAGGTCACCGTCCGCTCCTCAGAGCCAAAGAAGGTGCTGCAA
GACGCCCCATCCTCCTCATCCCAGGGCTCTGGGGGGGATGGCCTCCGCAGCCGGGCAGCCAGGCCCTGGC
TCTCTGTGGGCTCCTCTCGCTCCGTGTCAGAGGCCCCCTCGGCAGCCACTGCACCCCGGAGCTTGGACAT
GGCGGAGGACGGTCCGAGAGGGGGTTCGGGCTCTGTACCAAAGATGCTCTCCACCGTGTAGGAGGTGACG
CAGCGCACAGCCTGCACCGTCTGGGCCTTCGGGCTGTTGATGGAGATGGTTCGTGTGATCTCAGAGGGCA
GGAGGCCGGGGCCAGACCTCTCGGGGCTGCTGCCAGGGGCGCTGGAGTCGGAGCCGGTGGGGTCGGATGG
GTCGTAGACCTCGCTCCGCAGCTGCTTCGTCTTCTTGATGGAGAAGAGGGGTGAGGGGTTCTCCTTCCTC
TGCTCCTTATCGTCCACAGGCCGGAACGTGTTACAGAAGCCAGGGCTGGAGAGCTGGCTGGAATGTGCCA
TGTTTCCAGGAATATTGATCCGGAAGCTCTCAAAGGTCGACCCGACCCCTTTCCCTCTTGATGGTCCCAG
TGGGGCCAAACTGCCATGGGAGCTGGGGGCTGGGGGCCGGGAGCTGCCCGTGTGCACCCCGGGCTCCCGG
GGCACCCTGCTGCTGGCCTCGCTCTCTGCCCGTGTGCCTCGCCCTGGCTGCCCGGTGCCCTCCCTGCCAG
TCAGTCGGCTGATGCAGGCACTGGGGATCTCAATGCTCTGCCCGTGGGCCGGGGCCGCATCCCGTCTGCC
ACCACCGTCATCTCTCCTGATCTTTGGTATCCTGGGTAGCTCAGAGATGTCTGTTCTTCTGGGCGCTGGC
TTCAGGGGAGGCCCCGGCACCACACTGCGACATGGGGGCTTAGAATCTCTGCTTGAGATCTTAGACGCGG
CAGAGGCAAGGGGCAAGGTGTGCTTGTTGGTGCCGTTGAACCAGGGGCTGTGGCTCTGTCTGAAGCCAGG
CACACTCCCATTTGACAAGTTCCGAGCCTGAACCGCCCCAGGGGCTGCTGGCAAGTCCAGCCTCACAGGC
GCCCCCGCGGTGCGGGCGGGGGTGCGGGACCTGCCTTGACAGCTGAGCCCTGTGCTCTGTGGCCTGTTTC
CTGACGGGCCTTGGGCCGGGCTCCCGGAGGGCAGTGCTCGGGGCTGCAGGCAGCCCTTGAATCCTTCTTC
CCCTCTGGACAGACTGCCTGAGTTTCGCTGAAAAGAAACTGGAGCCGCCCTCTTGGCGCTGAGGGAGCCG
TCGCGGTGGATGATGACATCACTGCTGCCCAGCATCAGGAGGCTCTGGCCCGACAGGATGCTGCCCAGCA
GGTCAGGCACTGGCTCCTCCTCCAAGTCTGGCTCTGGCACCGCGGCAGGGAGGCGCCTCCTGGAAAGCCC
CACGGAGACGGGCCTGGCCACGGGCTGGTGGGACTGCAGGGCTGACCGGGACAGAGCCCGTCTCTTGGCA
CTCAGAGGGGAAAGAGGGTTTGCAGAAAGCTCTTCACTGCTGTCGAAGGGATCCAGCTCATAGGGATCTC
CAAACAGAGACAGAGAGGCAGCTCCAATATCCGCTCTCAGCAGCCCCAAAGAGGGCTCCACTGGCTTCAA
CACTGACGGGATGCAGCTGCTGTGAACAGGCCTGCGCAGGCCCAGCGTCCGCGCGATTCGAGAGCGAGTG
GTGGCTTCACTCTTTACCTTCTTCCCTCTTCTCTTCTTCACTCGATGTTGGCGTTTCTTAGATCTTGTCG
CTGAGCTCTTACTTTTTGCGGATGGTCCGGACGGGGTTTTCTTTCTTCCCGGCACTTTCTTCCGTCTTCT
TGTCTTCCTCTTCCGTCGGGCGGGAGTGCGCGGCGTCAGGGGGCGCTGATACACGGCAGTGCTCAGGCCA
GTCGCCACAGCCTCGATGGCTTCATCCAGCAGGGAAGACCCGAGGCGCCCTGGTGTGTGCTGGACCCTCC
TGGCCGTGGAGATCCGGTTCCGGTTCACGGTTGCTCTCACTCTCTCACTCTGCCGTGTCCTGGCTATCGC
CCGGGTCCTACCTGCTCGAGGCCGAAGCCTGCTGGTGGTGGGCACCACATCAGCCAAGAGCAGGGAGACC
TCCTCCTCACTCACGGGACCCGCATCAGCGGCAAGGACAACACCAGGCGCAGCACATTCCGGGCAGAACC
ACTCGT
